Addgene plasmid #143379: TFORF2840
Purpose: Lentiviral vector for overexpressing transcription factor ORFs with unique 24-bp barcodes. Barcodes facilitate identification of transcription factors in pooled screens.
Depositing lab: Feng Zhang. Depositing organization: Broad Institute. Publication: A transcription factor atlas of directed differentiation. Joung J, Ma S, Tay T, Geiger-Schuller KR, Kirchgatterer PC, Verdine VK, Guo B, Arias-Garcia MA, Allen WE, Singh A, Kuksenko O, Abudayyeh OO, Gootenberg JS, Fu Z, Macrae RK, Buenrostro JD, Regev A, Zhang F. Cell. 2023 Jan 5;186(1):209-229.e26. doi: 10.1016/j.cell.2022.11.026. PubMed 36608654.
Backbone
  Vector backbone: pLX_TRC317
  Backbone manufacturer: Broad Institute Genetic Perturbation Platform
  Backbone size w/o insert (bp): 8264
  Vector type: Mammalian Expression, Lentiviral
  Selectable markers: Puromycin
Growth in bacteria
  Bacterial resistance: Ampicillin, 100 μg/mL
  Growth temperature: 37°C
  Growth strain: NEB Stable
  Copy number: High Copy
Gene/Insert
  Gene/Insert name: IKZF3
  Species: H. sapiens (human)
  Insert size (bp): 1412
  Entrez Gene: IKZF3 (a.k.a. AIO, AIOLOS, IMD84, ZNFN1A3)
  Promoter: EF1a
  Cloning method: Unknown
  Sequencing primers: 5′ GGGTGGAGACTGAAGTTAGGCCAG; 3′ CACATAGCGTAAAAGGAGCAACATAG
Terms and licenses: Academic/Nonprofit Terms; Industry Terms: Not Available to Industry
Depositor comments: NM_001257409,ENST00000439167 . The transcription factor ORF portion of this plasmid was synthesized by Genewiz. Please test multiple small colonies in case of plasmid recombination. To make this collection available in a timely manner, a portion of this collection was not fully sequenced by Addgene. If an Addgene verified full plasmid sequence is not available, please contact us prior to placing an order to request the full sequence.
How to cite: TFORF2840 was a gift from Feng Zhang (Addgene plasmid # 143379 ; http://n2t.net/addgene:143379 ; RRID:Addgene_143379)
