[The description below was written by a language model from this plasmid's Addgene catalogue record and pLannotate feature annotations shown in this document.]
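Description:
TFORF2840 is a third-generation-style, self-inactivating lentiviral expression plasmid built on the pLX_TRC317 backbone and carrying the human transcription factor IKZF3 (Aiolos), one member of a large barcoded transcription factor ORF collection. In bacteria it is maintained through a high-copy ColE1/pUC-type origin and selected with ampicillin via β-lactamase. An f1 origin and remnants of a lac/lacZα cloning region with flanking T3 and T7 promoters are also present in the backbone. The depositor warns that the plasmid can recombine, as is common for vectors carrying LTR repeats.

The viral portion begins with an RSV promoter fused to a truncated HIV-1 5' LTR, which drives production of the genomic RNA in packaging cells. This is followed by the Ψ packaging signal with a gag fragment, the Rev response element for Rev-dependent nuclear export, and a cPPT/CTS. The genome ends in a ΔU3 3' LTR that inactivates LTR promoter activity after integration, with an SV40 polyadenylation signal downstream. Two cassettes sit inside the provirus: an SV40 promoter driving puromycin N-acetyltransferase for selecting transduced mammalian cells, and an EF-1α promoter driving the synthesized IKZF3 ORF. A WPRE downstream of the ORF enhances transcript stability and expression.

According to the record, each ORF in the collection is paired with a unique 24-bp barcode, although the feature table does not annotate it. A short U6 promoter fragment is annotated between the ORF and WPRE, but its role is not stated. The construct is intended for constitutive overexpression of IKZF3, a regulator of lymphocyte differentiation. It can be used individually or in pooled screens, where barcode sequencing identifies which transcription factor each cell received.
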