Features (pLannotate 1.2.2; 31 found; start..end, strand, type, name):
      5..231     +  promoter       RSV promoter: Rous sarcoma virus enhancer/promoter
    232..412     +  LTR            5' LTR (truncated): truncated 5' long terminal repeat (LTR) from HIV-1
    459..584     +  misc_feature   HIV-1 Ψ: packaging signal of human immunodeficiency virus type 1
    568..931     +  CDS            HIV-1 gag (fragment): gag protein from human immunodeficiency virus 1; gag
   1077..1310    +  misc_feature   RRE: The Rev response element (RRE) of HIV-1 allows for Rev-dependent mRNA export from the nucleus to the cytoplasm.
   1687..1713    +  CDS            Rev (fragment): human immunodeficiency virus 1 (HIV-1) Rev protein; rev; enhances nuclear export of unspliced and incompletely spliced viral mRNAs
   1720..1743    +  promoter       SV40 promoter (fragment): SV40 early promoter
   1744..1815    +  promoter       SV40 promoter (fragment): SV40 enhancer and early promoter
   1839..1974    +  rep_origin     SV40 ori: SV40 origin of replication
   2020..2616    +  CDS            PuroR (fragment): puromycin N-acetyltransferase; pac from Streptomyces; confers resistance to puromycin
   2665..2782    +  misc_feature   cPPT/CTS: central polypurine tract and central termination sequence of HIV-1
   2847..2913    +  CDS            small t antigen (fragment): SV40 (simian virus 40) small t antigen
   2920..4098    +  promoter       EF-1α promoter: strong constitutive promoter for human elongation factor EF-1α
   4115..5422    +  CDS            IKZF3 (fragment): IKZF3_HUMAN - Also known as ZNFN1A3. Experimental evidence at protein level: Swiss-Prot protein existence level 1. Transcription factor that plays an important role in the regulation of lymphocyte differentiation. Plays an essential role in regulation of B-cell differentiation, proliferation and maturation to an effector state. Involved in regulating BCL2 expression and controlling apoptosis in T-cells in an IL2-dependent manner. From Homo sapiens (Human).
   5438..5491    +  promoter       U6 promoter (fragment): RNA polymerase III promoter for human U6 snRNA
   5533..6121    +  misc_feature   WPRE: woodchuck hepatitis virus posttranscriptional regulatory element
   6172..6191    +  misc_feature   cPPT/CTS (fragment): central polypurine tract and central termination sequence of HIV-1
   6193..6426    +  LTR            3' LTR (ΔU3): self-inactivating 3' long terminal repeat (LTR) from HIV-1
   6504..6625    +  polyA_signal   SV40 poly(A) signal: SV40 polyadenylation signal
   6665..6800    +  rep_origin     SV40 ori: SV40 origin of replication
   6821..6839    -  promoter       T7 promoter: promoter for bacteriophage T7 RNA polymerase
   6847..7002    +  CDS            lacZα (fragment): LacZα fragment of β-galactosidase; lacZ fragment
   7007..7435    +  rep_origin     f1 ori (sequence partly withheld): f1 bacteriophage origin of replication; arrow indicates direction of (+) strand synthesis
   7488..7592    +  promoter       AmpR promoter: bla
   7593..8453    +  CDS            AmpR: β-lactamase; bla; confers resistance to ampicillin, carbenicillin, and related antibiotics
   8624..9212    +  rep_origin     ori: high-copy-number ColE1/pMB1/pBR322/pUC origin of replication
   9395..9487    +  CDS            lacI (fragment): lac repressor; lacI; The lac repressor binds to the lac operator to inhibit transcription in E. coli. This inhibition can be relieved by adding lactose or isopropyl-β-D-thiogalactopyranoside (IPTG).
   9500..9521    +  protein_bind   CAP binding site: CAP binding activates transcription in the presence of cAMP. E. coli catabolite activator protein
   9536..9566    +  promoter       lac promoter: promoter for the E. coli lac operon
   9574..9590    +  protein_bind   lac operator: The lac repressor binds to the lac operator to inhibit transcription in E. coli. This inhibition can be relieved by adding lactose or isopropyl-β-D-thiogalactopyranoside (IPTG). lac repressor encoded by lacI
   9635..9653    +  promoter       T3 promoter: promoter for bacteriophage T3 RNA polymerase
>Addgene plasmid #143379 | TFORF2840 | addgene full sequence | sequence record 400207 | Addgene NGS Result
TTAATGTAGTCTTATGCAATACTCTTGTAGTCTTGCAACATGGTAACGATGAGTTAGCAACATGCCTTAC
AAGGAGAGAAAAAGCACCGTGCATGCCGATTGGTGGAAGTAAGGTGGTACGATCGTGCCTTATTAGGAAG
GCAACAGACGGGTCTGACATGGATTGGACGAACCACTGAATTGCCGCATTGCAGAGATATTGTATTTAAG
TGCCTAGCTCGATACATAAACGGGTCTCTCTGGTTAGACCAGATCTGAGCCTGGGAGCTCTCTGGCTAAC
TAGGGAACCCACTGCTTAAGCCTCAATAAAGCTTGCCTTGAGTGCTTCAAGTAGTGTGTGCCCGTCTGTT
GTGTGACTCTGGTAACTAGAGATCCCTCAGACCCTTTTAGTCAGTGTGGAAAATCTCTAGCAGTGGCGCC
CGAACAGGGACTTGAAAGCGAAAGGGAAACCAGAGGAGCTCTCTCGACGCAGGACTCGGCTTGCTGAAGC
GCGCACGGCAAGAGGCGAGGGGCGGCGACTGGTGAGTACGCCAAAAATTTTGACTAGCGGAGGCTAGAAG
GAGAGAGATGGGTGCGAGAGCGTCAGTATTAAGCGGGGGAGAATTAGATCGCGATGGGAAAAAATTCGGT
TAAGGCCAGGGGGAAAGAAAAAATATAAATTAAAACATATAGTATGGGCAAGCAGGGAGCTAGAACGATT
CGCAGTTAATCCTGGCCTGTTAGAAACATCAGAAGGCTGTAGACAAATACTGGGACAGCTACAACCATCC
CTTCAGACAGGATCAGAAGAACTTAGATCATTATATAATACAGTAGCAACCCTCTATTGTGTGCATCAAA
GGATAGAGATAAAAGACACCAAGGAAGCTTTAGACAAGATAGAGGAAGAGCAAAACAAAAGTAAGACCAC
CGCACAGCAAGCGGCCGCTGATCTTCAGACCTGGAGGAGGAGATATGAGGGACAATTGGAGAAGTGAATT
ATATAAATATAAAGTAGTAAAAATTGAACCATTAGGAGTAGCACCCACCAAGGCAAAGAGAAGAGTGGTG
CAGAGAGAAAAAAGAGCAGTGGGAATAGGAGCTTTGTTCCTTGGGTTCTTGGGAGCAGCAGGAAGCACTA
TGGGCGCAGCGTCAATGACGCTGACGGTACAGGCCAGACAATTATTGTCTGGTATAGTGCAGCAGCAGAA
CAATTTGCTGAGGGCTATTGAGGCGCAACAGCATCTGTTGCAACTCACAGTCTGGGGCATCAAGCAGCTC
CAGGCAAGAATCCTGGCTGTGGAAAGATACCTAAAGGATCAACAGCTCCTGGGGATTTGGGGTTGCTCTG
GAAAACTCATTTGCACCACTGCTGTGCCTTGGAATGCTAGTTGGAGTAATAAATCTCTGGAACAGATTTG
GAATCACACGACCTGGATGGAGTGGGACAGAGAAATTAACAATTACACAAGCTTAATACACTCCTTAATT
GAAGAATCGCAAAACCAGCAAGAAAAGAATGAACAAGAATTATTGGAATTAGATAAATGGGCAAGTTTGT
GGAATTGGTTTAACATAACAAATTGGCTGTGGTATATAAAATTATTCATAATGATAGTAGGAGGCTTGGT
AGGTTTAAGAATAGTTTTTGCTGTACTTTCTATAGTGAATAGAGTTAGGCAGGGATATTCACCATTATCG
TTTCAGACCCACCTCCCAACCCCGAGGGGACCCATGCATTGCATCTCAATTAGTCAGCAACCAGGTGTGG
AAAGTCCCCAGGCTCCCCAGCAGGCAGAAGTATGCAAAGCATGCGTCTCAATTAGTCAGCAACCATAGTC
CCGCCCCTAACTCCGCCCATCCCGCCCCTAACTCCGCCCAGTTCCGCCCATTCTCCGCCCCATGGCTGAC
TAATTTTTTTTATTTATGCAGAGGCCGAGGCCGCCTCGGCCTCTGAGCTATTCCAGAAGTAGTGAGGAGG
CTTTTTTGGAGGCCTAGGCTTTTGCAAAAAGCTTTCTAGAGGTACCACCGGAGCTTACCATGACCGAGTA
CAAGCCCACGGTGCGCCTCGCCACCCGCGACGACGTCCCCAGGGCCGTACGCACCCTCGCCGCCGCGTTC
GCCGACTACCCCGCCACGCGCCACACCGTCGATCCGGACCGCCACATCGAGCGGGTCACCGAGCTGCAAG
AACTCTTCCTCACGCGCGTCGGGCTCGACATCGGCAAGGTGTGGGTCGCGGACGACGGCGCCGCCGTGGC
GGTCTGGACCACGCCGGAGAGCGTCGAAGCGGGGGCGGTGTTCGCCGAGATCGGCCCGCGCATGGCCGAG
TTGAGCGGTTCCCGGCTGGCCGCGCAGCAACAGATGGAAGGCCTCCTGGCGCCGCACCGGCCCAAGGAGC
CCGCGTGGTTCCTGGCCACCGTCGGCGTCTCGCCCGACCACCAGGGCAAGGGTCTGGGCAGCGCCGTCGT
GCTCCCCGGAGTGGAGGCGGCCGAGCGCGCCGGGGTGCCCGCCTTCCTGGAGACCTCCGCGCCCCGCAAC
CTCCCCTTCTACGAGCGGCTCGGCTTCACCGTCACCGCCGACGTCGAGGTGCCCGAAGGACCGCGCACCT
GGTGCATGACCCGCAAGCCCGGTGCCAGTTAACGAATTCTAGATCTTGAGACAAATGGCAGTATTCATCC
ACAATTTTAAAAGAAAAGGGGGGATTGGGGGGTACAGTGCAGGGGAAAGAATAGTAGACATAATAGCAAC
AGACATACAAACTAAAGAATTACAAAAACAAATTACAAAAATTCAAAATTTTCGGGTTTATTACAGGGAC
AGCAGAGATCCACTTTGGCGCCGGCTCGAGGCCTGCAGGTGCAAAGATGGATAAAGTTTTAAACAGAGAG
GAATCTTTGCAGCTAATGGACCTTCTAGGTCTTGAAAGGAGTGGGAATTGGCTCCGGTGCCCGTCAGTGG
GCAGAGCGCACATCGCCCACAGTCCCCGAGAAGTTGGGGGGAGGGGTCGGCAATTGAACCGGTGCCTAGA
GAAGGTGGCGCGGGGTAAACTGGGAAAGTGATGTCGTGTACTGGCTCCGCCTTTTTCCCGAGGGTGGGGG
AGAACCGTATATAAGTGCAGTAGTCGCCGTGAACGTTCTTTTTCGCAACGGGTTTGCCGCCAGAACACAG
GTAAGTGCCGTGTGTGGTTCCCGCGGGCCTGGCCTCTTTACGGGTTATGGCCCTTGCGTGCCTTGAATTA
CTTCCACCTGGCTGCAGTACGTGATTCTTGATCCCGAGCTTCGGGTTGGAAGTGGGTGGGAGAGTTCGAG
GCCTTGCGCTTAAGGAGCCCCTTCGCCTCGTGCTTGAGTTGAGGCCTGGCCTGGGCGCTGGGGCCGCCGC
GTGCGAATCTGGTGGCACCTTCGCGCCTGTCTCGCTGCTTTCGATAAGTCTCTAGCCATTTAAAATTTTT
GATGACCTGCTGCGACGCTTTTTTTCTGGCAAGATAGTCTTGTAAATGCGGGCCAAGATCTGCACACTGG
TATTTCGGTTTTTGGGGCCGCGGGCGGCGACGGGGCCCGTGCGTCCCAGCGCACATGTTCGGCGAGGCGG
GGCCTGCGAGCGCGGCCACCGAGAATCGGACGGGGGTAGTCTCAAGCTGGCCGGCCTGCTCTGGTGCCTG
GCCTCGCGCCGCCGTGTATCGCCCCGCCCTGGGCGGCAAGGCTGGCCCGGTCGGCACCAGTTGCGTGAGC
GGAAAGATGGCCGCTTCCCGGCCCTGCTGCAGGGAGCTCAAAATGGAGGACGCGGCGCTCGGGAGAGCGG
GCGGGTGAGTCACCCACACAAAGGAAAAGGGCCTTTCCGTCCTCAGCCGTCGCTTCATGTGACTCCACGG
AGTACCGGGCGCCGTCCAGGCACCTCGATTAGTTCTCGAGCTTTTGGAGTACGTCGTCTTTAGGTTGGGG
GGAGGGGTTTTATGCGATGGAGTTTCCCCACACTGAGTGGGTGGAGACTGAAGTTAGGCCAGCTTGGCAC
TTGATGTAATTCTCCTTGGAATTTGCCCTTTTTGAGTTTGGATCTTGGTTCATTCTCAAGCCTCAGACAG
TGGTTCAAAGTTTTTTTCTTCCATTTCAGGTGTCGTGAGGCTAGCACCGCCACCATGGAAGATATACAAA
CAAATGCGGAACTGAAAAGCACTCAGGAGCAGTCTGTGCCCGCAGATGATTCAATGAAAGTGAAAGATGA
ATACAGTGAAAGAGATGAGAATGTTTTAAAGTCAGAACCCATGGGAAATGCAGAAGAGCCTGAAATCCCT
TACAGCTATTCAAGAGAATATAATGAATATGAAAACATTAAGTTGGAGAGACATGTTGTCTCATTCGATA
GTAGCAGGCCAACCAGTGGAAAGATGAACTGCGATGTGTGTGGATTATCCTGCATCAGCTTCAATGTCTT
AATGGTTCATAAGCGAAGCCATACTGGTGAACGCCCATTCCAGTGTAATCAGTGTGGGGCATCTTTTACT
CAGAAAGGTAACCTCCTCCGCCACATTAAACTGCACACAGGGGAAAAACCTTTTAAGTGTCACCTCTGCA
ACTATGCATGCCAAAGAAGAGATGCGCTCACGGGGCATCTTAGGACACATTCTGCAAGTGCGGAGGCAAG
ACACATCAAAGCAGAGATGGGAAGTGAAAGAGCTCTCGTACTGGACAGATTAGCAAGCAATGTGGCAAAA
CGAAAAAGCTCAATGCCTCAGAAATTCATTGGTGAGAAGCGCCACTGCTTTGATGTCAACTATAATTCAA
GTTACATGTATGAGAAAGAGAGTGAGCTCATACAGACCCGCATGATGGACCAAGCCATCAATAACGCCAT
CAGCTATCTTGGCGCCGAAGCCCTGCGCCCCTTGGTCCAGACACCGCCTGCTCCCACCTCGGAGATGGTT
CCAGTTATCAGCAGCATGTATCCCATAGCCCTCACCCGGGCTGAGATGTCAAACGGTGCCCCTCAAGAGC
TGGAAAAGAAAAGCATCCACCTTCCAGAGAAGAGCGTGCCTTCTGAGAGAGGCCTCTCTCCCAACAATAG
TGGCCACGACTCCACGGACACTGACAGCAACCATGAAGAACGCCAGAATCACATCTATCAGCAAAATCAC
ATGGTCCTGTCTCGGGCCCGCAATGGGATGCCACTTCTGAAGGAGGTTCCCCGCTCTTACGAACTCCTCA
AGCCCCCGCCCATCTGCCCAAGAGACTCCGTCAAAGTGATCAACAAGGAAGGGGAGGTGATGGATGTGTA
TCGGTGTGACCACTGCCGCGTCCTCTTCCTGGACTATGTGATGTTCACGATTCACATGGGCTGCCACGGC
TTCCGTGACCCTTTCGAGTGTAACATGTGTGGATATCGAAGCCATGATCGGTATGAGTTCTCGTCTCACA
TAGCCAGAGGAGAACACAGAGCCCTGCTGAAGTAGTAATGAACTAGTCCGTAACTTGAAAGTATTTCGAT
TTCTTGGCTTTATATATCTTGTGGAAAGGACGAATCTCAATCGAGCTGTCCGTTCTCACGCGTTAAGTCG
ACAATCAACCTCTGGATTACAAAATTTGTGAAAGATTGACTGGTATTCTTAACTATGTTGCTCCTTTTAC
GCTATGTGGATACGCTGCTTTAATGCCTTTGTATCATGCTATTGCTTCCCGTATGGCTTTCATTTTCTCC
TCCTTGTATAAATCCTGGTTGCTGTCTCTTTATGAGGAGTTGTGGCCCGTTGTCAGGCAACGTGGCGTGG
TGTGCACTGTGTTTGCTGACGCAACCCCCACTGGTTGGGGCATTGCCACCACCTGTCAGCTCCTTTCCGG
GACTTTCGCTTTCCCCCTCCCTATTGCCACGGCGGAACTCATCGCCGCCTGCCTTGCCCGCTGCTGGACA
GGGGCTCGGCTGTTGGGCACTGACAATTCCGTGGTGTTGTCGGGGAAATCATCGTCCTTTCCTTGGCTGC
TCGCCTGTGTTGCCACCTGGATTCTGCGCGGGACGTCCTTCTGCTACGTCCCTTCGGCCCTCAATCCAGC
GGACCTTCCTTCCCGCGGCCTGCTGCCGGCTCTGCGGCCTCTTCCGCGTCTTCGCCTTCGCCCTCAGACG
AGTCGGATCTCCCTTTGGGCCGCCTCCCCGCGTCGACTTTAAGACCAATGACTTACAAGGCAGCTGTAGA
TCTTAGCCACTTTTTAAAAGAAAAGGGGGGACTGGAAGGGCTAATTCACTCCCAACGAAGACAAGATCTG
CTTTTTGCTTGTACTGGGTCTCTCTGGTTAGACCAGATCTGAGCCTGGGAGCTCTCTGGCTAACTAGGGA
ACCCACTGCTTAAGCCTCAATAAAGCTTGCCTTGAGTGCTTCAAGTAGTGTGTGCCCGTCTGTTGTGTGA
CTCTGGTAACTAGAGATCCCTCAGACCCTTTTAGTCAGTGTGGAAAATCTCTAGCAGTACGTATAGTAGT
TCATGTCATCTTATTATTCAGTATTTATAACTTGCAAAGAAATGAATATCAGAGAGTGAGAGGAACTTGT
TTATTGCAGCTTATAATGGTTACAAATAAAGCAATAGCATCACAAATTTCACAAATAAAGCATTTTTTTC
ACTGCATTCTAGTTGTGGTTTGTCCAAACTCATCAATGTATCTTATCATGTCTGGCTCTAGCTATCCCGC
CCCTAACTCCGCCCATCCCGCCCCTAACTCCGCCCAGTTCCGCCCATTCTCCGCCCCATGGCTGACTAAT
TTTTTTTATTTATGCAGAGGCCGAGGCCGCCTCGGCCTCTGAGCTATTCCAGAAGTAGTGAGGAGGCTTT
TTTGGAGGCCTAGGGACGTACCCAATTCGCCCTATAGTGAGTCGTATTACGCGCGCTCACTGGCCGTCGT
TTTACAACGTCGTGACTGGGAAAACCCTGGCGTTACCCAACTTAATCGCCTTGCAGCACATCCCCCTTTC
GCCAGCTGGCGTAATAGCGAAGAGGCCCGCACCGATCGCCCTTCCCAACAGTTGCGCAGCCTGAATGGCG
AATGGG
[124 nt withheld, positions 7007-7130]
C
[91 nt withheld, positions 7132-7222]
A
[49 nt withheld, positions 7224-7272]
CCTTTGACGTTGGAGTCCACGTTCTTT
[37 nt withheld, positions 7300-7336]
ACCCTATCTCGGTCTATTCTTTTGATTTATAAGGGATTTTGCCGATTTCGGCCTATTGGTTAAAAAATGA
GCTGATTTAACAAAAATTTAACGCGAATTTTAACAAAATATTAACGCTTACAATTTAGGTGGCACTTTTC
GGGGAAATGTGCGCGGAACCCCTATTTGTTTATTTTTCTAAATACATTCAAATATGTATCCGCTCATGAG
ACAATAACCCTGATAAATGCTTCAATAATATTGAAAAAGGAAGAGTATGAGTATTCAACATTTCCGTGTC
GCCCTTATTCCCTTTTTTGCGGCATTTTGCCTTCCTGTTTTTGCTCACCCAGAAACGCTGGTGAAAGTAA
AAGATGCTGAAGATCAGTTGGGTGCACGAGTGGGTTACATCGAACTGGATCTCAACAGCGGTAAGATCCT
TGAGAGTTTTCGCCCCGAAGAACGTTTTCCAATGATGAGCACTTTTAAAGTTCTGCTATGTGGCGCGGTA
TTATCCCGTATTGACGCCGGGCAAGAGCAACTCGGTCGCCGCATACACTATTCTCAGAATGACTTGGTTG
AGTACTCACCAGTCACAGAAAAGCATCTTACGGATGGCATGACAGTAAGAGAATTATGCAGTGCTGCCAT
AACCATGAGTGATAACACTGCGGCCAACTTACTTCTGACAACGATCGGAGGACCGAAGGAGCTAACCGCT
TTTTTGCACAACATGGGGGATCATGTAACTCGCCTTGATCGTTGGGAACCGGAGCTGAATGAAGCCATAC
CAAACGACGAGCGTGACACCACGATGCCTGTAGCAATGGCAACAACGTTGCGCAAACTATTAACTGGCGA
ACTACTTACTCTAGCTTCCCGGCAACAATTAATAGACTGGATGGAGGCGGATAAAGTTGCAGGACCACTT
CTGCGCTCGGCCCTTCCGGCTGGCTGGTTTATTGCTGATAAATCTGGAGCCGGTGAGCGTGGGTCTCGCG
GTATCATTGCAGCACTGGGGCCAGATGGTAAGCCCTCCCGTATCGTAGTTATCTACACGACGGGGAGTCA
GGCAACTATGGATGAACGAAATAGACAGATCGCTGAGATAGGTGCCTCACTGATTAAGCATTGGTAACTG
TCAGACCAAGTTTACTCATATATACTTTAGATTGATTTAAAACTTCATTTTTAATTTAAAAGGATCTAGG
TGAAGATCCTTTTTGATAATCTCATGACCAAAATCCCTTAACGTGAGTTTTCGTTCCACTGAGCGTCAGA
CCCCGTAGAAAAGATCAAAGGATCTTCTTGAGATCCTTTTTTTCTGCGCGTAATCTGCTGCTTGCAAACA
AAAAAACCACCGCTACCAGCGGTGGTTTGTTTGCCGGATCAAGAGCTACCAACTCTTTTTCCGAAGGTAA
CTGGCTTCAGCAGAGCGCAGATACCAAATACTGTTCTTCTAGTGTAGCCGTAGTTAGGCCACCACTTCAA
GAACTCTGTAGCACCGCCTACATACCTCGCTCTGCTAATCCTGTTACCAGTGGCTGCTGCCAGTGGCGAT
AAGTCGTGTCTTACCGGGTTGGACTCAAGACGATAGTTACCGGATAAGGCGCAGCGGTCGGGCTGAACGG
GGGGTTCGTGCACACAGCCCAGCTTGGAGCGAACGACCTACACCGAACTGAGATACCTACAGCGTGAGCT
ATGAGAAAGCGCCACGCTTCCCGAAGGGAGAAAGGCGGACAGGTATCCGGTAAGCGGCAGGGTCGGAACA
GGAGAGCGCACGAGGGAGCTTCCAGGGGGAAACGCCTGGTATCTTTATAGTCCTGTCGGGTTTCGCCACC
TCTGACTTGAGCGTCGATTTTTGTGATGCTCGTCAGGGGGGCGGAGCCTATGGAAAAACGCCAGCAACGC
GGCCTTTTTACGGTTCCTGGCCTTTTGCTGGCCTTTTGCTCACATGTTCTTTCCTGCGTTATCCCCTGAT
TCTGTGGATAACCGTATTACCGCCTTTGAGTGAGCTGATACCGCTCGCCGCAGCCGAACGACCGAGCGCA
GCGAGTCAGTGAGCGAGGAAGCGGAAGAGCGCCCAATACGCAAACCGCCTCTCCCCGCGCGTTGGCCGAT
TCATTAATGCAGCTGGCACGACAGGTTTCCCGACTGGAAAGCGGGCAGTGAGCGCAACGCAATTAATGTG
AGTTAGCTCACTCATTAGGCACCCCAGGCTTTACACTTTATGCTTCCGGCTCGTATGTTGTGTGGAATTG
TGAGCGGATAACAATTTCACACAGGAAACAGCTATGACCATGATTACGCCAAGCGCGCAATTAACCCTCA
CTAAAGGGAACAAAAGCTGGAGCTGCAAGC
