>Addgene plasmid #143379 | TFORF2840 | depositor partial sequence | sequence record 282275 | Insert
ACCGCCACCATGGAAGATATACAAACAAATGCGGAACTGAAAAGCACTCAGGAGCAGTCTGTGCCCGCAG
ATGATTCAATGAAAGTGAAAGATGAATACAGTGAAAGAGATGAGAATGTTTTAAAGTCAGAACCCATGGG
AAATGCAGAAGAGCCTGAAATCCCTTACAGCTATTCAAGAGAATATAATGAATATGAAAACATTAAGTTG
GAGAGACATGTTGTCTCATTCGATAGTAGCAGGCCAACCAGTGGAAAGATGAACTGCGATGTGTGTGGAT
TATCCTGCATCAGCTTCAATGTCTTAATGGTTCATAAGCGAAGCCATACTGGTGAACGCCCATTCCAGTG
TAATCAGTGTGGGGCATCTTTTACTCAGAAAGGTAACCTCCTCCGCCACATTAAACTGCACACAGGGGAA
AAACCTTTTAAGTGTCACCTCTGCAACTATGCATGCCAAAGAAGAGATGCGCTCACGGGGCATCTTAGGA
CACATTCTGCAAGTGCGGAGGCAAGACACATCAAAGCAGAGATGGGAAGTGAAAGAGCTCTCGTACTGGA
CAGATTAGCAAGCAATGTGGCAAAACGAAAAAGCTCAATGCCTCAGAAATTCATTGGTGAGAAGCGCCAC
TGCTTTGATGTCAACTATAATTCAAGTTACATGTATGAGAAAGAGAGTGAGCTCATACAGACCCGCATGA
TGGACCAAGCCATCAATAACGCCATCAGCTATCTTGGCGCCGAAGCCCTGCGCCCCTTGGTCCAGACACC
GCCTGCTCCCACCTCGGAGATGGTTCCAGTTATCAGCAGCATGTATCCCATAGCCCTCACCCGGGCTGAG
ATGTCAAACGGTGCCCCTCAAGAGCTGGAAAAGAAAAGCATCCACCTTCCAGAGAAGAGCGTGCCTTCTG
AGAGAGGCCTCTCTCCCAACAATAGTGGCCACGACTCCACGGACACTGACAGCAACCATGAAGAACGCCA
GAATCACATCTATCAGCAAAATCACATGGTCCTGTCTCGGGCCCGCAATGGGATGCCACTTCTGAAGGAG
GTTCCCCGCTCTTACGAACTCCTCAAGCCCCCGCCCATCTGCCCAAGAGACTCCGTCAAAGTGATCAACA
AGGAAGGGGAGGTGATGGATGTGTATCGGTGTGACCACTGCCGCGTCCTCTTCCTGGACTATGTGATGTT
CACGATTCACATGGGCTGCCACGGCTTCCGTGACCCTTTCGAGTGTAACATGTGTGGATATCGAAGCCAT
GATCGGTATGAGTTCTCGTCTCACATAGCCAGAGGAGAACACAGAGCCCTGCTGAAGTAGTAATGAACTA
GTCCGTAACTTGAAAGTATTTCGATTTCTTGGCTTTATATATCTTGTGGAAAGGACGAATCTCAATCGAG
CTGTCCGTTCTC
