>Addgene plasmid #143379 | TFORF2840 | depositor partial sequence | sequence record 282276 | Barcode
ATCTCAATCGAGCTGTCCGTTCTC
